>Addgene plasmid #29197 | pEMS1400 | addgene partial sequence | sequence record 39570 | EGFP-N 5'-CGTCGCCGTCCAGCTCGACCAG-3'
ACCATGGTGGCGGAAGTTCCTATACCTTTTGAAGAATAGGAACTTCGGCGCGCCGAGGCAGGCTTTGCGC
TCGGTGGCACCGATCCCCGCCCGAAGCGACCGCGGGTGACAAGGAGGAGAAGACGGCGCCGGGTCCGGCA
GGGCCTGGCGGGAGGGGGCAGCCCGGGCGTGGCGGGGGTTGCGGGGGGGTCCTGGAGAAACGCTTCCAGC
TAAGGGGCCGCTTGGAACCCTCCGGCCCCCGCGCGGCCCGGGGCCGCAATTTCCGTTTTAATTAAAGCGC
TGCCGCCTCGGCCCCCAGGACCCCGCCCCCGCCCCTCCTATCGTCCCATCGCAATAAAGTCTCCAACGCG
CCGCGCCACAGCCAAGCGCACCCGGCAGCCCCCCGCGCCCCGCAGCCGGGGAGACGCGCGGGGGATGGGC
CCGGGCCATGTGCCCTGATGGGAGCCTAGAGCGCGTGTCTTTTCCGCCTCCCTGACTCTCTGCAAACAGT
GATGGGGCTGGTGTACCCGGCCCCACCTCGGACCCCAGCAGCCACAGCCCCCTCCCTAGAGCCCTTCTTC
CAGTCGGCTCCCGCTCCACTCGCCGCTCACTCTCCTCCCCCTCCCTCCCTCTATCCCCACCCGGGTTCCC
GTCTCCAGGCTGCGTTATCTGCATCTTCACTTTTAAATTTC
