>Addgene plasmid #29197 | pEMS1400 | addgene partial sequence | sequence record 39703 | pEMS1307-fwd 5'-ccgcacgtctaagaaaccat-3'
AAAATAGGCGTATCACGAGGCCCTTTCGTCTTCAAGAATTAATTCCGATCATATTCAATAACCCTTAATG
AATTCGAGCTCCTAGGCCGGCCACGCGTGGCGCGCCGCAGCAGAAGAAAAGAATCAGGAGAACCCCGGGC
GGAAGTTGTGGGCTTGACAAAAGGGCCCCGGGCCAAGGCTTAAGGGGGGTGCTGTGGTCCCCAGGCGCGA
GGCTGGGGGCCCGGGCCACCCGGCTCCTCCTCCCGGAGCCTGGTCCAGGCGCGCTGCGCGGAGCCCCTCC
ATAGAGCCCAAGTCAGGAAACGCGTCCAGGAAAAAGGAAATCCGCTTTCCGAAGGGGCCGGCTGGAGCCT
TATAAAGCCGAGCGGGGAACTGCGCCAGCCGAGCTGGAGCGCGAAGAGAAGAGGAGGGTGCCTGGAGGGC
CGGCCTGAAGCTCGTAGCAGGAAGGTGAGGAGCCGTGAGAGCGCAGGGGAGACGCCCGCGGACCACAGCC
TTCTGGTACGGCTCGGCCACAGAGTACTCCACCACGCCAGAGACCCGTGCTTCCCCTCTCAGGCTCCTTC
GGGTCCCTGAGTCCCGGCTCT
