[The description below was written by a language model from this plasmid's Addgene catalogue record.]
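Description:
pEMS1400 is a Pleiades Promoter Project plasmid built on the pEMS1306 backbone, a large vector of about 16.5 kb without insert. It is maintained in E. coli as a high-copy plasmid under ampicillin selection. The record includes no feature table, so the origin of replication and any other backbone elements, such as sequences for genomic targeting or mammalian selection, are not stated here.

The insert is Ple66, a 1,589 bp human MiniPromoter derived from regulatory sequence of the FEV gene (also known as PET-1), which encodes an ETS-family transcription factor associated with serotonergic neurons. Ple66 was cloned into an AscI site, with AscI at both ends, placing it upstream of a backbone-encoded EGFP reporter carrying a nuclear localisation signal. Although the catalogue lists EGFP-NLS as a C-terminal tag, the insert is a promoter rather than a coding sequence. EGFP-NLS therefore serves as the readout of promoter activity, with the NLS concentrating fluorescence in the nucleus so that individual expressing cells are easier to identify.

The construct belongs to a collection of compact human promoters designed and tested for their ability to drive selective, region- or cell-type-specific expression in the brain. For pEMS1400 the recorded outcome is negative: eGFP reporter expression was not detected in the brain or eye. It is thus mainly useful as a documented reference for a FEV-based MiniPromoter design that did not give detectable expression, or as a starting point for redesign, rather than as a validated driver. Distribution is limited to academic and nonprofit users.
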