Addgene plasmid #29197: pEMS1400
Purpose: Expression of the eGFP reporter gene was not detected in the brain and eye.
Depositing lab: Elizabeth Simpson. Depositing organization: University of British Columbia. Publication: A regulatory toolbox of MiniPromoters to drive selective expression in the brain. Portales-Casamar E, Swanson DJ, Liu L, de Leeuw CN, Banks KG, Ho Sui SJ, Fulton DL, Ali J, Amirabbasi M, Arenillas DJ, Babyak N, Black SF, Bonaguro RJ, Brauer E, Candido TR, Castellarin M, Chen J, Chen Y, Cheng JC, Chopra V, Docking TR, Dreolini L, D'Souza CA, Flynn EK, Glenn R, Hatakka K, Hearty TG, Imanian B, Jiang S, Khorasan-zadeh S, Komljenovic I, Laprise S, Liao NY, Lim JS, Lithwick S, Liu F, Liu J, Lu M, McConechy M, McLeod AJ, Milisavljevic M, Mis J, O'Connor K, Palma B, Palmquist DL, Schmouth JF, Swanson MI, Tam B, Ticoll A, Turner JL, Varhol R, Vermeulen J, Watkins RF, Wilson G, Wong BK, Wong SH, Wong TY, Yang GS, Ypsilanti AR, Jones SJ, Holt RA, Goldowitz D, Wasserman WW, Simpson EM. Proc Natl Acad Sci U S A. 2010 Sep 21. 107(38):16589-94. 10.1073/pnas.1009158107 PubMed 20807748.
Backbone
  Vector backbone: pEMS1306
  Backbone size w/o insert (bp): 16454
  Vector type: Pleiades Promoter Project [sic, Pleaides Plieades]
Growth in bacteria
  Bacterial resistance: Ampicillin, 100 μg/mL
  Growth temperature: 37°C
  Growth strain: DH5alpha
  Growth instructions: DH10B
  Copy number: High Copy
Gene/Insert
  Gene/Insert name: Ple66 (alt name: FEV)
  Species: H. sapiens (human)
  Insert size (bp): 1589
  Entrez Gene: FEV (a.k.a. HSRNAFEV, PET-1)
  Tag / fusion protein: EGFP-NLS (C terminal on backbone)
  Cloning method: Restriction Enzyme; 5′ cloning site AscI (unknown if destroyed); 3′ cloning site AscI (unknown if destroyed)
  Sequencing primers: 5′ Unknown
Terms and licenses: Academic/Nonprofit Terms; Industry Terms: Not Available to Industry
How to cite: pEMS1400 was a gift from Elizabeth Simpson (Addgene plasmid # 29197 ; http://n2t.net/addgene:29197 ; RRID:Addgene_29197)
